Addgene plasmid #148870: pT7-MS2-HA-C1-HsZNF598-del611-714-siRNAres_AH
Purpose: Mammalian Expression of HsZNF598-del611-714-siRNAres
Depositing lab: Elisa Izaurralde. Depositing organization: Max Planck Institute for Developmental Biology.
Backbone
  Vector backbone: Unknown
  Vector type: Mammalian Expression
Growth in bacteria
  Bacterial resistance: Kanamycin, 50 μg/mL
  Growth temperature: 37°C
  Growth strain: DH5alpha
  Copy number: High Copy
Gene/Insert
  Gene/Insert name: HsZNF598-del611-714-siRNAres
  Species: H. sapiens (human)
  Entrez Gene: ZNF598 (a.k.a. HEL2)
  Cloning method: Unknown
Terms and licenses: Academic/Nonprofit Terms; Industry Terms: Not Available to Industry
Depositor comments: Sequence according to sequence given by NCBI: NM_178167.4 Plasmids from this collection were made available to the research community and donated after the lab closed. Please note that the sequence provided by the depositing laboratory may be theoretical/predicted or based on Sanger sequencing results. There may be discrepancies between sequencing results obtained by Addgene and the depositor sequence. If an Addgene verified sequence is not available, please contact before placing your order to request that our lab fully sequence the plasmid.
How to cite: pT7-MS2-HA-C1-HsZNF598-del611-714-siRNAres_AH was a gift from Elisa Izaurralde (Addgene plasmid # 148870 ; http://n2t.net/addgene:148870 ; RRID:Addgene_148870)
