[The description below was written by a language model from this plasmid's Addgene catalogue record and pLannotate feature annotations shown in this document.]
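Description:
pT7-MS2-HA-C1-HsZNF598-del611-714-siRNAres_AH is a 6.9 kb mammalian expression plasmid encoding a modified human ZNF598 fused at its N-terminus to the bacteriophage MS2 coat protein and an HA epitope. The record lists the backbone as unknown. The feature layout pairs a CMV-driven expression cassette with a dual bacterial/SV40-promoted NeoR/KanR marker. That marker gives kanamycin selection in E. coli and potentially G418 selection in mammalian cells. A high-copy ColE1/pUC-type origin supports propagation in bacteria, and an f1 origin is also present.

The CMV immediate-early enhancer and promoter drive transcription in mammalian cells. A T7 promoter lies just upstream of the coding region and would allow transcription by T7 RNA polymerase. The open reading frame runs MS2 coat protein, HA tag, then ZNF598, and is terminated by an SV40 polyadenylation signal. ZNF598 is an E3 ubiquitin ligase that acts in ribosome quality control by monoubiquitinating 40S ribosomal proteins on stalled ribosomes. According to the construct name, this version lacks residues 611–714 and is siRNA-resistant, presumably through silent changes, although the record does not describe the specific changes. The depositor states that the sequence follows the NCBI reference transcript. Several short annotations (HIV-1 LTR, chicken β-actin promoter, large T antigen, ble and bGH poly(A) fragments) are probably incidental similarity matches rather than functional elements.

The MS2 coat protein binds a specific RNA stem-loop, so the fusion is suited to tethering assays, in which the protein is recruited to a reporter mRNA carrying MS2 binding sites. The siRNA resistance would permit complementation after knockdown of endogenous ZNF598. The record itself states the purpose only as mammalian expression of this deletion mutant.
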