Features (pLannotate 1.2.2; 19 found; start..end, strand, type, name):
     61..364     +  enhancer       CMV enhancer: human cytomegalovirus immediate early enhancer
    365..568     +  promoter       CMV promoter: human cytomegalovirus (CMV) immediate early promoter
    564..597     +  LTR            5' LTR (truncated) (fragment): truncated 5' long terminal repeat (LTR) from HIV-1
    613..631     +  promoter       T7 promoter: promoter for bacteriophage T7 RNA polymerase
    668..1054    +  CDS            MS2: bacteriophage MS2 coat protein binds to a specific stem-loop structure in the viral RNA (Peabody, 1993)
   1097..1123    +  CDS            3xHA (fragment): three tandem HA epitope tags
   1181..1197    +  promoter       chicken β-actin promoter (fragment): contains a 21-bp deletion relative to the standard chicken β-actin promoter
   1208..3538    +  CDS            ZNF598 (fragment): ZN598_HUMAN - Experimental evidence at protein level: Swiss-Prot protein existence level 1. E3 ubiquitin-protein ligase that plays a key role in the ribosome quality control (RQC), a pathway that takes place when a ribosome has stalled during translation (PubMed:28065601, PubMed:28132843). Required for ribosomes to terminally stall during translation of poly(A) sequences by mediating monoubiquitination of 40S ribosomal protein RPS10/eS10, RPS20/uS10 and RPS3/uS3 (PubMed:28065601, PubMed:28132843). Stalling precludes synthesis of a long poly-lysine tail and initiates the RQC pathway to degrade
   3542..3578    +  misc_feature   MCS (fragment): multiple cloning site
   3595..3679    +  CDS            large T antigen (fragment): large T antigen from SV40 (simian virus 40)
   3702..3823    +  polyA_signal   SV40 poly(A) signal: SV40 polyadenylation signal
   3857..4285    -  rep_origin     f1 ori (sequence partly withheld): f1 bacteriophage origin of replication; arrow indicates direction of (+) strand synthesis
   4312..4416    +  promoter       AmpR promoter: bla
   4418..4775    +  promoter       SV40 promoter: SV40 enhancer and early promoter
   4810..5604    +  CDS            NeoR/KanR: aminoglycoside phosphotransferase from Tn5; aph(3')-II (or nptII); confers resistance to neomycin, kanamycin, and G418 (Geneticin®)
   5625..5777    +  CDS            ble (fragment): BLE_KLEPN - Experimental evidence at protein level: Swiss-Prot protein existence level 1. Binding protein with a strong affinity to the bleomycin family of antibiotics. Binds to CL990; an antimitotic-antibiotic compound. From Klebsiella pneumoniae.
   5836..5883    +  polyA_signal   HSV TK poly(A) signal: herpes simplex virus thymidine kinase polyadenylation signal (Cole and Stacy, 1985)
   5974..5990    -  polyA_signal   bGH poly(A) signal (fragment): bovine growth hormone polyadenylation signal
   6212..6800    +  rep_origin     ori: high-copy-number ColE1/pMB1/pBR322/pUC origin of replication
>Addgene plasmid #148870 | pT7-MS2-HA-C1-HsZNF598-del611-714-siRNAres_AH | depositor full sequence | sequence record 291318 | Full Sequence
TAGTTATTAATAGTAATCAATTACGGGGTCATTAGTTCATAGCCCATATATGGAGTTCCGCGTTACATAA
CTTACGGTAAATGGCCCGCCTGGCTGACCGCCCAACGACCCCCGCCCATTGACGTCAATAATGACGTATG
TTCCCATAGTAACGCCAATAGGGACTTTCCATTGACGTCAATGGGTGGAGTATTTACGGTAAACTGCCCA
CTTGGCAGTACATCAAGTGTATCATATGCCAAGTACGCCCCCTATTGACGTCAATGACGGTAAATGGCCC
GCCTGGCATTATGCCCAGTACATGACCTTATGGGACTTTCCTACTTGGCAGTACATCTACGTATTAGTCA
TCGCTATTACCATGGTGATGCGGTTTTGGCAGTACATCAATGGGCGTGGATAGCGGTTTGACTCACGGGG
ATTTCCAAGTCTCCACCCCATTGACGTCAATGGGAGTTTGTTTTGGCACCAAAATCAACGGGACTTTCCA
AAATGTCGTAACAACTCCGCCCCATTGACGCAAATGGGCGGTAGGCGTGTACGGTGGGAGGTCTATATAA
GCAGAGCTCTCTGGCTAACTAGAGAACCCACTGCTTACTGGCTTATCGAAATTAATACGACTCACTATAG
GGAGACCCAAGCTCTAGCGCTACCGGTCGCCACCATGGCTTCTAACTTTACTCAGTTCGTTCTCGTCGAC
AATGGCGGAACTGGCGACGTGACTGTCGCCCCAAGCAACTTCGCTAACGGGGTCGCTGAATGGATCAGCT
CTAACTCGCGATCACAGGCTTACAAAGTAACCTGTAGCGTTCGTCAGAGCTCTGCGCAGAATCGCAAATA
CACCATCAAAGTCGAGGTGCCTAAAGTGGCAACCCAGACTGTTGGTGGTGAAGAGCTTCCTGTAGCCGGA
TGGAGATCTTACTTAAATATGGAACTAACCATTCCAATTTTCGCCACGAATTCCGACTGCGAGCTTATTG
TTAAGGCAATGCAAGGTCTCCTAAAAGATGGAAACCCGATTCCCTCGGCCATCGCGGCCAACTCCGGCAT
CTACGGAGGTGGAGGTGGATCTGGTGGATCTCCTCCACATATGGCTTACCCATACGATGTTCCAGATTAC
GCTCCTCCATCTCGAGCTATGGCGGCGGCGGGGGGCGCCGAGGGGCGGCGCGCGGCCCTGGAGGCGGCGG
CGGCGGCAGCTCCTGAGCGGGGAGGCGGGAGCTGCGTGCTGTGCTGCGGAGACCTGGAGGCCACGGCGCT
GGGCCGCTGCGACCACCCGGTGTGCTACCGCTGCTCTACCAAGATGCGGGTGCTCTGCGAGCAGCGCTAC
TGCGCCGTGTGCCGCGAGGAGCTGCGCCAGGTGGTCTTTGGGAAGAAGCTTCCTGCCTTTGCCACCATCC
CCATCCACCAGCTGCAGCATGAGAAGAAATATGATATCTACTTTGCAGATGGAAAGGTGTACGCATTGTA
CAGGCAGCTGCTGCAGCACGAGTGCCCGCGGTGCCCCGAGCTGCCACCTTTCAGCCTCTTCGGGGACCTG
GAGCAGCACATGCGGAGGCAGCATGAGCTCTTCTGCTGCCGTCTGTGCCTCCAGCACCTCCAGATCTTCA
CATATGAGCGCAAGTGGTACTCGCGCAAGGACCTGGCCCGGCATCGCATGCAGGGTGACCCCGATGACAC
GTCGCACCGTGGGCACCCGCTCTGCAAGTTCTGTGACGAGCGCTACCTGGACAATGATGAGCTGCTTAAG
CACCTGCGCCGCGACCACTACTTCTGCCACTTCTGCGACTCGGACGGGGCCCAGGACTACTACAGCGACT
ATGCCTACCTGCGTGAGCACTTCCGGGAGAAGCACTTTCTGTGTGAGGAAGGCCGCTGCAGCACGGAGCA
GTTCACCCACGCCTTCCGCACCGAGATCGACCTCAAGGCCCACAGGACGGCCTGCCACAGTCGCAGCCGC
GCCGAGGCACGCCAGAACCGCCACATCGACCTGCAGTTCAGCTACGCGCCACGGCACTCGCGCCGGAACG
AGGGGGTCGTTGGTGGCGAAGACTACGAGGAGGTGGACAGGTACAGCCGCCAGGGCCGAGTGGCCCGGGC
TGGCACTCGCGGAGCCCAGCAGAGCCGCCGAGGAAGCTGGAGGTACAAAAGGGAAGAAGAGGACCGAGAA
GTAGCAGCTGCTGTCCGGGCCTCCGTGGCCGCACAGCAGCAGGAGGAGGCCCGAAGAAGCGAAGACCAGG
AGGAAGGCGGTAGGCCAAAAAAGGAAGAAGCGGCGGCGCGGGGACCTGAGGATCCCCGTGGCCCCCGGCG
CTCACCCCGGACTCAGGGCGAAGGCCCAGGCCCCAAGGAAACCTCGACAAATGGTCCTGTAAGCCAAGAA
GCCTTCTCGGTGACAGGCCCAGCCGCCCCAGGGTGTGTGGGGGTGCCAGGCGCCCTCCCACCACCCAGCC
CGAAGCTCAAGGACGAAGACTTCCCCAGCCTCTCTGCCTCCACTTCCTCCTCCTGCTCCACTGCAGCAAC
CCCGGGCCCTGTGGGGTTGGCGCTGCCGTACGCCATCCCTGCCAGAGGCAGGAGTGCCTTCCAGGAGGAG
GACTTCCCCGCCCTGGTGTCCTCGGTGCCCAAGCCTGGCACCGCCCCCACCAGCCTTGTCTCTGCCTGGA
ACAGCAGCAGTAGCAGCAAGAAGGTAGCACAGCCCCCACTCTCGGCGCAGGCTACCGGCAGCGGCCAGCC
CACCAGGAAGGCTGGGAAGGGGAGCAGGGGCGGCAGGAAGGGCGGCCCGCCCTTCACACAGGAGGAGGAG
GAGGACGGCGGCCCGGCCCTGCAGGAGCTTCTGAGCACACGCCCCACGGGCTCCGTCTCCTCCACACTGG
GGCTGGCCTCCATCCAACCCTCTAAAGTTGGGAAGAAGAAGAAAGTGGGCTCGGAGAAGCCAGGCACCAC
ATTGCCACAGCCCCCGCCCGCTACCTGTTCTGGCCTTCTGCCTAGCCCCCACCCGGCCTGTGTCCCCAGC
CCCGCCACCACCACCACCACAAAAGCACCCAGGCTGCTGCCTGCCCCACGGGCGTACCTAGTCCCCGAGA
ACTTCCGGGAGAGGAACCTTCAGCTCATCCAGTCCATCAGGGACTTCCTGCAGAGCGACGAGGCCCGCTT
CAGCGAGTTCAAGAGCCACTCAGGGGAGTTCAGACAGGGCCTGATCTCCGCAGCCCAGTATTACAAGAGT
TGCCGGGACCTGCTGGGGGAGAATTTCCAGAAGGTCTTTAATGAGCTGCTGGTCCTGCTGCCCGACACGG
CCAAGCAGCAGGAGCTCCTGTCTGCACACACGGACTTCTGCAACCGCGAGAAGCCTCTGAGCACCAAGTC
CAAGAAGAACAAGAAGAGCGCGTGGCAGGCCACCACCCAGCAGGCGGGCCTGGACTGCCGTGTGTGCCCC
ACCTGCCAGCAGGTGCTCGCGCATGGCGATGCCAGCAGCCACCAGGCGCTGCATGCTGCCCGGGACGACG
ACTTCCCCTCCCTGCAAGCCATCGCCAGGATCATCACGTAGGAATTCTGCAGTCGACGGTACCGCGGGCC
CGGGATCCACCGGATCTAGATAACTGATCATAATCAGCCATACCACATTTGTAGAGGTTTTACTTGCTTT
AAAAAACCTCCCACACCTCCCCCTGAACCTGAAACATAAAATGAATGCAATTGTTGTTGTTAACTTGTTT
ATTGCAGCTTATAATGGTTACAAATAAAGCAATAGCATCACAAATTTCACAAATAAAGCATTTTTTTCAC
TGCATTCTAGTTGTGGTTTGTCCAAACTCATCAATGTATCTTAACGCGTAAATTGTAAGCGTTAATATTT
TGTTAAAATTCGCGTTAAATTTTTGTTAAATCAGCTCATTTTTTAACCAATAGGCCGAAATCGGCAAAAT
CCCTTATAAATCAAAAGAATAGACCGAGATAGGGT
[37 nt withheld, positions 3956-3992]
AAAGAACGTGGACTCCAACGTCAAAGG
[49 nt withheld, positions 4020-4068]
T
[91 nt withheld, positions 4070-4160]
G
[124 nt withheld, positions 4162-4285]
CAGGTGGCACTTTTCGGGGAAATGTGCGCGGAACCCCTATTTGTTTATTTTTCTAAATACATTCAAATAT
GTATCCGCTCATGAGACAATAACCCTGATAAATGCTTCAATAATATTGAAAAAGGAAGAGTCCTGAGGCG
GAAAGAACCAGCTGTGGAATGTGTGTCAGTTAGGGTGTGGAAAGTCCCCAGGCTCCCCAGCAGGCAGAAG
TATGCAAAGCATGCATCTCAATTAGTCAGCAACCAGGTGTGGAAAGTCCCCAGGCTCCCCAGCAGGCAGA
AGTATGCAAAGCATGCATCTCAATTAGTCAGCAACCATAGTCCCGCCCCTAACTCCGCCCATCCCGCCCC
TAACTCCGCCCAGTTCCGCCCATTCTCCGCCCCATGGCTGACTAATTTTTTTTATTTATGCAGAGGCCGA
GGCCGCCTCGGCCTCTGAGCTATTCCAGAAGTAGTGAGGAGGCTTTTTTGGAGGCCTAGGCTTTTGCAAA
GATCGATCAAGAGACAGGATGAGGATCGTTTCGCATGATTGAACAAGATGGATTGCACGCAGGTTCTCCG
GCCGCTTGGGTGGAGAGGCTATTCGGCTATGACTGGGCACAACAGACAATCGGCTGCTCTGATGCCGCCG
TGTTCCGGCTGTCAGCGCAGGGGCGCCCGGTTCTTTTTGTCAAGACCGACCTGTCCGGTGCCCTGAATGA
ACTGCAAGACGAGGCAGCGCGGCTATCGTGGCTGGCCACGACGGGCGTTCCTTGCGCAGCTGTGCTCGAC
GTTGTCACTGAAGCGGGAAGGGACTGGCTGCTATTGGGCGAAGTGCCGGGGCAGGATCTCCTGTCATCTC
ACCTTGCTCCTGCCGAGAAAGTATCCATCATGGCTGATGCAATGCGGCGGCTGCATACGCTTGATCCGGC
TACCTGCCCATTCGACCACCAAGCGAAACATCGCATCGAGCGAGCACGTACTCGGATGGAAGCCGGTCTT
GTCGATCAGGATGATCTGGACGAAGAGCATCAGGGGCTCGCGCCAGCCGAACTGTTCGCCAGGCTCAAGG
CGAGCATGCCCGACGGCGAGGATCTCGTCGTGACCCATGGCGATGCCTGCTTGCCGAATATCATGGTGGA
AAATGGCCGCTTTTCTGGATTCATCGACTGTGGCCGGCTGGGTGTGGCGGACCGCTATCAGGACATAGCG
TTGGCTACCCGTGATATTGCTGAAGAGCTTGGCGGCGAATGGGCTGACCGCTTCCTCGTGCTTTACGGTA
TCGCCGCTCCCGATTCGCAGCGCATCGCCTTCTATCGCCTTCTTGACGAGTTCTTCTGAGCGGGACTCTG
GGGTTCGAAATGACCGACCAAGCGACGCCCAACCTGCCATCACGAGATTTCGATTCCACCGCCGCCTTCT
ATGAAAGGTTGGGCTTCGGAATCGTTTTCCGGGACGCCGGCTGGATGATCCTCCAGCGCGGGGATCTCAT
GCTGGAGTTCTTCGCCCACCCTAGGGGGAGGCTAACTGAAACACGGAAGGAGACAATACCGGAAGGAACC
CGCGCTATGACGGCAATAAAAAGACAGAATAAAACGCACGGTGTTGGGTCGTTTGTTCATAAACGCGGGG
TTCGGTCCCAGGGCTGGCACTCTGTCGATACCCCACCGAGACCCCATTGGGGCCAATACGCCCGCGTTTC
TTCCTTTTCCCCACCCCACCCCCCAAGTTCGGGTGAAGGCCCAGGGCTCGCAGCCAACGTCGGGGCGGCA
GGCCCTGCCATAGCCTCAGGTTACTCATATATACTTTAGATTGATTTAAAACTTCATTTTTAATTTAAAA
GGATCTAGGTGAAGATCCTTTTTGATAATCTCATGACCAAAATCCCTTAACGTGAGTTTTCGTTCCACTG
AGCGTCAGACCCCGTAGAAAAGATCAAAGGATCTTCTTGAGATCCTTTTTTTCTGCGCGTAATCTGCTGC
TTGCAAACAAAAAAACCACCGCTACCAGCGGTGGTTTGTTTGCCGGATCAAGAGCTACCAACTCTTTTTC
CGAAGGTAACTGGCTTCAGCAGAGCGCAGATACCAAATACTGTCCTTCTAGTGTAGCCGTAGTTAGGCCA
CCACTTCAAGAACTCTGTAGCACCGCCTACATACCTCGCTCTGCTAATCCTGTTACCAGTGGCTGCTGCC
AGTGGCGATAAGTCGTGTCTTACCGGGTTGGACTCAAGACGATAGTTACCGGATAAGGCGCAGCGGTCGG
GCTGAACGGGGGGTTCGTGCACACAGCCCAGCTTGGAGCGAACGACCTACACCGAACTGAGATACCTACA
GCGTGAGCTATGAGAAAGCGCCACGCTTCCCGAAGGGAGAAAGGCGGACAGGTATCCGGTAAGCGGCAGG
GTCGGAACAGGAGAGCGCACGAGGGAGCTTCCAGGGGGAAACGCCTGGTATCTTTATAGTCCTGTCGGGT
TTCGCCACCTCTGACTTGAGCGTCGATTTTTGTGATGCTCGTCAGGGGGGCGGAGCCTATGGAAAAACGC
CAGCAACGCGGCCTTTTTACGGTTCCTGGCCTTTTGCTGGCCTTTTGCTCACATGTTCTTTCCTGCGTTA
TCCCCTGATTCTGTGGATAACCGTATTACCGCCATGCAT
